Addgene plasmid #26867: pCIBN(deltaNLS)-pmGFP
Purpose: Expresses CIBN(1-170, -NLS)-eGFP-CaaX fusion for use in light-inducible protein interaction modules for targeting to the plasma membrane
Depositing lab: Chandra Tucker. Depositing organization: Duke University. Publication: Rapid blue-light-mediated induction of protein interactions in living cells. Kennedy MJ, Hughes RM, Peteya LA, Schwartz JW, Ehlers MD, Tucker CL. Nat Methods. 2010 Dec;7(12):973-5. doi: 10.1038/nmeth.1524 PubMed 21037589.
Backbone
  Vector backbone: pEGFP-C1
  Backbone manufacturer: Clontech
  Backbone size w/o insert (bp): 4700
  Vector type: Mammalian Expression
Growth in bacteria
  Bacterial resistance: Kanamycin, 50 μg/mL
  Growth temperature: 37°C
  Growth strain: DH5alpha
  Copy number: High Copy
Gene/Insert
  Gene/Insert name: CIBN(deltaNLS)-pmGFP (alt name: CIB1)
  Species: A. thaliana (mustard weed)
  Insert size (bp): 513
  Mutation: NLS sequences mutated
  Entrez Gene: CIB1 (a.k.a. AT4G34530, T4L20.110, T4L20_110, cryptochrome-interacting basic-helix-loop-helix 1)
  Promoter: CMV
  Tag / fusion protein: EGFP (C terminal on backbone)
  Cloning method: Restriction Enzyme; 5′ cloning site Nhe I (not destroyed); 3′ cloning site Age I (not destroyed)
  Sequencing primers: 5′ n/a
Terms and licenses: Academic/Nonprofit Terms; Industry Terms: Not Available to Industry
How to cite: pCIBN(deltaNLS)-pmGFP was a gift from Chandra Tucker (Addgene plasmid # 26867 ; http://n2t.net/addgene:26867 ; RRID:Addgene_26867)
