[The description below was written by a language model from this plasmid's Addgene catalogue record and pLannotate feature annotations shown in this document.]
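Description:
pCIBN(deltaNLS)-pmGFP is a mammalian expression plasmid built on the Clontech pEGFP-C1 backbone, with a sequenced length of about 5.3 kb. It is maintained in E. coli at high copy from a ColE1/pUC-type origin and selected with kanamycin. The NeoR/KanR gene (Tn5 aminoglycoside phosphotransferase) sits downstream of tandem bacterial (bla) and SV40 early promoters and is followed by an HSV TK polyadenylation signal, so the same marker can also support G418 selection in mammalian cells. An f1 origin is also present. Short annotated fragments (ble, bGH poly(A), SV40 large T antigen) appear to be partial matches within backbone sequence rather than functional parts.

The payload is a single fusion protein driven by the CMV immediate-early enhancer and promoter and terminated by the SV40 poly(A) signal. It begins with CIBN, the N-terminal portion (residues 1-170) of the Arabidopsis thaliana bHLH transcription factor CIB1, cloned between NheI and AgeI sites and carrying mutations that disable its nuclear localisation sequences. CIBN is fused in frame to EGFP, which is followed by a short K-Ras-derived fragment supplying the CaaX prenylation motif. With the NLS inactivated, the CaaX tail directs the fluorescent fusion to the plasma membrane, where EGFP reports its location.

CIBN binds cryptochrome 2 (CRY2) that has absorbed blue light, so this construct serves as the membrane-anchored half of a light-inducible dimerisation system. Co-expressed with a CRY2-fused protein of interest, it allows rapid recruitment of that partner to the plasma membrane on illumination in living cells.
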