Features (pLannotate 1.2.2; 16 found; start..end, strand, type, name):
     61..364     +  enhancer       CMV enhancer: human cytomegalovirus immediate early enhancer
    365..568     +  promoter       CMV promoter: human cytomegalovirus (CMV) immediate early promoter
    603..1112    +  CDS            CIBN: N-terminal portion of the CIB1 transcription factor from Arabidopsis thaliana binds to CRY2 (cryptochrome 2) that has absorbed blue light (Kennedy et al., 2010)
   1131..1847    +  CDS            EGFP: EGFP is a basic (constitutively fluorescent) green fluorescent protein published in 1996, derived from Aequorea victoria. It is reported to be a rapidly-maturing weak dimer with moderate acid sensitivity.
   1848..1894    +  CDS            K-Ras (fragment): human small GTPase proto-oncoprotein
   1904..1969    +  misc_feature   MCS: multiple cloning site
   1986..2070    +  CDS            large T antigen (fragment): large T antigen from SV40 (simian virus 40)
   2093..2214    +  polyA_signal   SV40 poly(A) signal: SV40 polyadenylation signal
   2248..2676    -  rep_origin     f1 ori (sequence partly withheld): f1 bacteriophage origin of replication; arrow indicates direction of (+) strand synthesis
   2703..2807    +  promoter       AmpR promoter: bla
   2809..3166    +  promoter       SV40 promoter: SV40 enhancer and early promoter
   3201..3995    +  CDS            NeoR/KanR: aminoglycoside phosphotransferase from Tn5; aph(3')-II (or nptII); confers resistance to neomycin, kanamycin, and G418 (Geneticin®)
   4016..4168    +  CDS            ble (fragment): BLE_KLEPN - Experimental evidence at protein level: Swiss-Prot protein existence level 1. Binding protein with a strong affinity to the bleomycin family of antibiotics. Binds to CL990; an antimitotic-antibiotic compound. From Klebsiella pneumoniae.
   4227..4274    +  polyA_signal   HSV TK poly(A) signal: herpes simplex virus thymidine kinase polyadenylation signal (Cole and Stacy, 1985)
   4365..4381    -  polyA_signal   bGH poly(A) signal (fragment): bovine growth hormone polyadenylation signal
   4603..5191    +  rep_origin     ori: high-copy-number ColE1/pMB1/pBR322/pUC origin of replication
>Addgene plasmid #26867 | pCIBN(deltaNLS)-pmGFP | depositor full sequence | sequence record 118649 | pCIBN(deltaNLS)-pmGFP sequence 5305 bps
TAGTTATTAATAGTAATCAATTACGGGGTCATTAGTTCATAGCCCATATATGGAGTTCCGCGTTACATAA
CTTACGGTAAATGGCCCGCCTGGCTGACCGCCCAACGACCCCCGCCCATTGACGTCAATAATGACGTATG
TTCCCATAGTAACGCCAATAGGGACTTTCCATTGACGTCAATGGGTGGAGTATTTACGGTAAACTGCCCA
CTTGGCAGTACATCAAGTGTATCATATGCCAAGTACGCCCCCTATTGACGTCAATGACGGTAAATGGCCC
GCCTGGCATTATGCCCAGTACATGACCTTATGGGACTTTCCTACTTGGCAGTACATCTACGTATTAGTCA
TCGCTATTACCATGGTGATGCGGTTTTGGCAGTACATCAATGGGCGTGGATAGCGGTTTGACTCACGGGG
ATTTCCAAGTCTCCACCCCATTGACGTCAATGGGAGTTTGTTTTGGCACCAAAATCAACGGGACTTTCCA
AAATGTCGTAACAACTCCGCCCCATTGACGCAAATGGGCGGTAGGCGTGTACGGTGGGAGGTCTATATAA
GCAGAGCTGGTTTAGTGAACCGTCAGATCCGCTAGCGCCACCATGAATGGAGCTATAGGAGGTGACCTTT
TGCTCAATTTTCCTGACATGTCGGTCCTAGAGCGCCAAAGGGCTCACCTCAAGTACCTCAATCCCACCTT
TGATTCTCCTCTCGCCGGCTTCTTTGCCGATTCTTCAATGATTACCGGCGGCGAGATGGACAGCTATCTT
TCGACTGCCGGTTTGAATCTTCCGATGATGTACGGTGAGACGACGGTGGAAGGTGATTCAAGACTCTCAA
TTTCGCCGGAAACGACGCTTGGGACTGGAAATTTCAAGGCAGCGAAGTTTGATACAGAGACTAAGGATTG
TAATGAGGCGGCGAAGAAGATGACGATGAACAGAGATGACCTAGTAGAAGAAGGAGAAGAAGAGAAGTCG
AAAATAACAGAGCAAAACAATGGGAGCACAAAAAGCATCAAGAAGATGAAACACAAAGCCAAGAAAGAAG
AGAACAATTTCTCTAATGATTCATCTAAAGTGACGAAGGAATTGGAGAAAACGGATTATATTCATGTACC
GGTCGCCACCATGGTGAGCAAGGGCGAGGAGCTGTTCACCGGGGTGGTGCCCATCCTGGTCGAGCTGGAC
GGCGACGTAAACGGCCACAAGTTCAGCGTGTCCGGCGAGGGCGAGGGCGATGCCACCTACGGCAAGCTGA
CCCTGAAGTTCATCTGCACCACCGGCAAGCTGCCCGTGCCCTGGCCCACCCTCGTGACCACCCTGACCTA
CGGCGTGCAGTGCTTCAGCCGCTACCCCGACCACATGAAGCAGCACGACTTCTTCAAGTCCGCCATGCCC
GAAGGCTACGTCCAGGAGCGCACCATCTTCTTCAAGGACGACGGCAACTACAAGACCCGCGCCGAGGTGA
AGTTCGAGGGCGACACCCTGGTGAACCGCATCGAGCTGAAGGGCATCGACTTCAAGGAGGACGGCAACAT
CCTGGGGCACAAGCTGGAGTACAACTACAACAGCCACAACGTCTATATCATGGCCGACAAGCAGAAGAAC
GGCATCAAGGTGAACTTCAAGATCCGCCACAACATCGAGGACGGCAGCGTGCAGCTCGCCGACCACTACC
AGCAGAACACCCCCATCGGCGACGGCCCCGTGCTGCTGCCCGACAACCACTACCTGAGCACCCAGTCCGC
CCTGAGCAAAGACCCCAACGAGAAGCGCGATCACATGGTCCTGCTGGAGTTCGTGACCGCCGCCGGGATC
ACTCTCGGCATGGACGAGCTGTATAAGGGTAAAAAGAAGAAAAAGAAGTCAAAGACAAAGTGTGTAATTA
TGTAGTGTACAAGTCCGGACTCAGATCTCGAGCTCAAGCTTCGAATTCTGCAGTCGACGGTACCGCGGGC
CCGGGATCCACCGGATCTAGATAACTGATCATAATCAGCCATACCACATTTGTAGAGGTTTTACTTGCTT
TAAAAAACCTCCCACACCTCCCCCTGAACCTGAAACATAAAATGAATGCAATTGTTGTTGTTAACTTGTT
TATTGCAGCTTATAATGGTTACAAATAAAGCAATAGCATCACAAATTTCACAAATAAAGCATTTTTTTCA
CTGCATTCTAGTTGTGGTTTGTCCAAACTCATCAATGTATCTTAACGCGTAAATTGTAAGCGTTAATATT
TTGTTAAAATTCGCGTTAAATTTTTGTTAAATCAGCTCATTTTTTAACCAATAGGCCGAAATCGGCAAAA
TCCCTTATAAATCAAAAGAATAGACCGAGATAGGGT
[37 nt withheld, positions 2347-2383]
AAAGAACGTGGACTCCAACGTCAAAGG
[49 nt withheld, positions 2411-2459]
T
[91 nt withheld, positions 2461-2551]
G
[124 nt withheld, positions 2553-2676]
CAGGTGGCACTTTTCGGGGAAATGTGCGCGGAACCCCTATTTGTTTATTTTTCTAAATACATTCAAATAT
GTATCCGCTCATGAGACAATAACCCTGATAAATGCTTCAATAATATTGAAAAAGGAAGAGTCCTGAGGCG
GAAAGAACCAGCTGTGGAATGTGTGTCAGTTAGGGTGTGGAAAGTCCCCAGGCTCCCCAGCAGGCAGAAG
TATGCAAAGCATGCATCTCAATTAGTCAGCAACCAGGTGTGGAAAGTCCCCAGGCTCCCCAGCAGGCAGA
AGTATGCAAAGCATGCATCTCAATTAGTCAGCAACCATAGTCCCGCCCCTAACTCCGCCCATCCCGCCCC
TAACTCCGCCCAGTTCCGCCCATTCTCCGCCCCATGGCTGACTAATTTTTTTTATTTATGCAGAGGCCGA
GGCCGCCTCGGCCTCTGAGCTATTCCAGAAGTAGTGAGGAGGCTTTTTTGGAGGCCTAGGCTTTTGCAAA
GATCGATCAAGAGACAGGATGAGGATCGTTTCGCATGATTGAACAAGATGGATTGCACGCAGGTTCTCCG
GCCGCTTGGGTGGAGAGGCTATTCGGCTATGACTGGGCACAACAGACAATCGGCTGCTCTGATGCCGCCG
TGTTCCGGCTGTCAGCGCAGGGGCGCCCGGTTCTTTTTGTCAAGACCGACCTGTCCGGTGCCCTGAATGA
ACTGCAAGACGAGGCAGCGCGGCTATCGTGGCTGGCCACGACGGGCGTTCCTTGCGCAGCTGTGCTCGAC
GTTGTCACTGAAGCGGGAAGGGACTGGCTGCTATTGGGCGAAGTGCCGGGGCAGGATCTCCTGTCATCTC
ACCTTGCTCCTGCCGAGAAAGTATCCATCATGGCTGATGCAATGCGGCGGCTGCATACGCTTGATCCGGC
TACCTGCCCATTCGACCACCAAGCGAAACATCGCATCGAGCGAGCACGTACTCGGATGGAAGCCGGTCTT
GTCGATCAGGATGATCTGGACGAAGAGCATCAGGGGCTCGCGCCAGCCGAACTGTTCGCCAGGCTCAAGG
CGAGCATGCCCGACGGCGAGGATCTCGTCGTGACCCATGGCGATGCCTGCTTGCCGAATATCATGGTGGA
AAATGGCCGCTTTTCTGGATTCATCGACTGTGGCCGGCTGGGTGTGGCGGACCGCTATCAGGACATAGCG
TTGGCTACCCGTGATATTGCTGAAGAGCTTGGCGGCGAATGGGCTGACCGCTTCCTCGTGCTTTACGGTA
TCGCCGCTCCCGATTCGCAGCGCATCGCCTTCTATCGCCTTCTTGACGAGTTCTTCTGAGCGGGACTCTG
GGGTTCGAAATGACCGACCAAGCGACGCCCAACCTGCCATCACGAGATTTCGATTCCACCGCCGCCTTCT
ATGAAAGGTTGGGCTTCGGAATCGTTTTCCGGGACGCCGGCTGGATGATCCTCCAGCGCGGGGATCTCAT
GCTGGAGTTCTTCGCCCACCCTAGGGGGAGGCTAACTGAAACACGGAAGGAGACAATACCGGAAGGAACC
CGCGCTATGACGGCAATAAAAAGACAGAATAAAACGCACGGTGTTGGGTCGTTTGTTCATAAACGCGGGG
TTCGGTCCCAGGGCTGGCACTCTGTCGATACCCCACCGAGACCCCATTGGGGCCAATACGCCCGCGTTTC
TTCCTTTTCCCCACCCCACCCCCCAAGTTCGGGTGAAGGCCCAGGGCTCGCAGCCAACGTCGGGGCGGCA
GGCCCTGCCATAGCCTCAGGTTACTCATATATACTTTAGATTGATTTAAAACTTCATTTTTAATTTAAAA
GGATCTAGGTGAAGATCCTTTTTGATAATCTCATGACCAAAATCCCTTAACGTGAGTTTTCGTTCCACTG
AGCGTCAGACCCCGTAGAAAAGATCAAAGGATCTTCTTGAGATCCTTTTTTTCTGCGCGTAATCTGCTGC
TTGCAAACAAAAAAACCACCGCTACCAGCGGTGGTTTGTTTGCCGGATCAAGAGCTACCAACTCTTTTTC
CGAAGGTAACTGGCTTCAGCAGAGCGCAGATACCAAATACTGTCCTTCTAGTGTAGCCGTAGTTAGGCCA
CCACTTCAAGAACTCTGTAGCACCGCCTACATACCTCGCTCTGCTAATCCTGTTACCAGTGGCTGCTGCC
AGTGGCGATAAGTCGTGTCTTACCGGGTTGGACTCAAGACGATAGTTACCGGATAAGGCGCAGCGGTCGG
GCTGAACGGGGGGTTCGTGCACACAGCCCAGCTTGGAGCGAACGACCTACACCGAACTGAGATACCTACA
GCGTGAGCTATGAGAAAGCGCCACGCTTCCCGAAGGGAGAAAGGCGGACAGGTATCCGGTAAGCGGCAGG
GTCGGAACAGGAGAGCGCACGAGGGAGCTTCCAGGGGGAAACGCCTGGTATCTTTATAGTCCTGTCGGGT
TTCGCCACCTCTGACTTGAGCGTCGATTTTTGTGATGCTCGTCAGGGGGGCGGAGCCTATGGAAAAACGC
CAGCAACGCGGCCTTTTTACGGTTCCTGGCCTTTTGCTGGCCTTTTGCTCACATGTTCTTTCCTGCGTTA
TCCCCTGATTCTGTGGATAACCGTATTACCGCCATGCAT
