Features (pLannotate 1.2.2; 16 found; start..end, strand, type, name):
     61..364     +  enhancer       CMV enhancer: human cytomegalovirus immediate early enhancer
    365..568     +  promoter       CMV promoter: human cytomegalovirus (CMV) immediate early promoter
    603..1112    +  CDS            CIBN: N-terminal portion of the CIB1 transcription factor from Arabidopsis thaliana binds to CRY2 (cryptochrome 2) that has absorbed blue light (Kennedy et al., 2010)
   1131..1847    +  CDS            EGFP: EGFP is a basic (constitutively fluorescent) green fluorescent protein published in 1996, derived from Aequorea victoria. It is reported to be a rapidly-maturing weak dimer with moderate acid sensitivity.
   1848..1894    +  CDS            K-Ras (fragment): human small GTPase proto-oncoprotein
   1904..1969    +  misc_feature   MCS: multiple cloning site
   1986..2070    +  CDS            large T antigen (fragment): large T antigen from SV40 (simian virus 40)
   2093..2214    +  polyA_signal   SV40 poly(A) signal: SV40 polyadenylation signal
   2248..2676    -  rep_origin     f1 ori (sequence partly withheld): f1 bacteriophage origin of replication; arrow indicates direction of (+) strand synthesis
   2703..2807    +  promoter       AmpR promoter: bla
   2809..3166    +  promoter       SV40 promoter: SV40 enhancer and early promoter
   3201..3995    +  CDS            NeoR/KanR: aminoglycoside phosphotransferase from Tn5; aph(3')-II (or nptII); confers resistance to neomycin, kanamycin, and G418 (Geneticin®)
   4016..4168    +  CDS            ble (fragment): BLE_KLEPN - Experimental evidence at protein level: Swiss-Prot protein existence level 1. Binding protein with a strong affinity to the bleomycin family of antibiotics. Binds to CL990; an antimitotic-antibiotic compound. From Klebsiella pneumoniae.
   4227..4274    +  polyA_signal   HSV TK poly(A) signal: herpes simplex virus thymidine kinase polyadenylation signal (Cole and Stacy, 1985)
   4365..4381    -  polyA_signal   bGH poly(A) signal (fragment): bovine growth hormone polyadenylation signal
   4603..5191    +  rep_origin     ori: high-copy-number ColE1/pMB1/pBR322/pUC origin of replication
>Addgene plasmid #26867 | pCIBN(deltaNLS)-pmGFP | addgene full sequence | sequence record 225421 | Addgene NGS Result
TAGTTATTAATAGTAATCAATTACGGGGTCATTAGTTCATAGCCCATATATGGAGTTCCGCGTTACATAA
CTTACGGTAAATGGCCCGCCTGGCTGACCGCCCAACGACCCCCGCCCATTGACGTCAATAATGACGTATG
TTCCCATAGTAACGCCAATAGGGACTTTCCATTGACGTCAATGGGTGGAGTATTTACGGTAAACTGCCCA
CTTGGCAGTACATCAAGTGTATCATATGCCAAGTACGCCCCCTATTGACGTCAATGACGGTAAATGGCCC
GCCTGGCATTATGCCCAGTACATGACCTTATGGGACTTTCCTACTTGGCAGTACATCTACGTATTAGTCA
TCGCTATTACCATGGTGATGCGGTTTTGGCAGTACATCAATGGGCGTGGATAGCGGTTTGACTCACGGGG
ATTTCCAAGTCTCCACCCCATTGACGTCAATGGGAGTTTGTTTTGGCACCAAAATCAACGGGACTTTCCA
AAATGTCGTAACAACTCCGCCCCATTGACGCAAATGGGCGGTAGGCGTGTACGGTGGGAGGTCTATATAA
GCAGAGCTGGTTTAGTGAACCGTCAGATCCGCTAGCGCCACCATGAATGGAGCTATAGGAGGTGACCTTT
TGCTCAATTTTCCTGACATGTCGGTCCTAGAGCGCCAAAGGGCTCACCTCAAGTACCTCAATCCCACCTT
TGATTCTCCTCTCGCCGGCTTCTTTGCCGATTCTTCAATGATTACCGGCGGCGAGATGGACAGCTATCTT
TCGACTGCCGGTTTGAATCTTCCGATGATGTACGGTGAGACGACGGTGGAAGGTGATTCAAGACTCTCAA
TTTCGCCGGAAACGACGCTTGGGACTGGAAATTTCAAGGCAGCGAAGTTTGATACAGAGACTAAGGATTG
TAATGAGGCGGCGAAGAAGATGACGATGAACAGAGATGACCTAGTAGAAGAAGGAGAAGAAGAGAAGTCG
AAAATAACAGAGCAAAACAATGGGAGCACAAAAAGCATCAAGAAGATGAAACACAAAGCCAAGAAAGAAG
AGAACAATTTCTCTAATGATTCATCTAAAGTGACGAAGGAATTGGAGAAAACGGATTATATTCATGTACC
GGTCGCCACCATGGTGAGCAAGGGCGAGGAGCTGTTCACCGGGGTGGTGCCCATCCTGGTCGAGCTGGAC
GGCGACGTAAACGGCCACAAGTTCAGCGTGTCCGGCGAGGGCGAGGGCGATGCCACCTACGGCAAGCTGA
CCCTGAAGTTCATCTGCACCACCGGCAAGCTGCCCGTGCCCTGGCCCACCCTCGTGACCACCCTGACCTA
CGGCGTGCAGTGCTTCAGCCGCTACCCCGACCACATGAAGCAGCACGACTTCTTCAAGTCCGCCATGCCC
GAAGGCTACGTCCAGGAGCGCACCATCTTCTTCAAGGACGACGGCAACTACAAGACCCGCGCCGAGGTGA
AGTTCGAGGGCGACACCCTGGTGAACCGCATCGAGCTGAAGGGCATCGACTTCAAGGAGGACGGCAACAT
CCTGGGGCACAAGCTGGAGTACAACTACAACAGCCACAACGTCTATATCATGGCCGACAAGCAGAAGAAC
GGCATCAAGGTGAACTTCAAGATCCGCCACAACATCGAGGACGGCAGCGTGCAGCTCGCCGACCACTACC
AGCAGAACACCCCCATCGGCGACGGCCCCGTGCTGCTGCCCGACAACCACTACCTGAGCACCCAGTCCGC
CCTGAGCAAAGACCCCAACGAGAAGCGCGATCACATGGTCCTGCTGGAGTTCGTGACCGCCGCCGGGATC
ACTCTCGGCATGGACGAGCTGTATAAGGGTAAAAAGAAGAAAAAGAAGTCAAAGACAAAGTGTGTAATTA
TGTAGTGTACAAGTCCGGACTCAGATCTCGAGCTCAAGCTTCGAATTCTGCAGTCGACGGTACCGCGGGC
CCGGGATCCACCGGATCTAGATAACTGATCATAATCAGCCATACCACATTTGTAGAGGTTTTACTTGCTT
TAAAAAACCTCCCACACCTCCCCCTGAACCTGAAACATAAAATGAATGCAATTGTTGTTGTTAACTTGTT
TATTGCAGCTTATAATGGTTACAAATAAAGCAATAGCATCACAAATTTCACAAATAAAGCATTTTTTTCA
CTGCATTCTAGTTGTGGTTTGTCCAAACTCATCAATGTATCTTAACGCGTAAATTGTAAGCGTTAATATT
TTGTTAAAATTCGCGTTAAATTTTTGTTAAATCAGCTCATTTTTTAACCAATAGGCCGAAATCGGCAAAA
TCCCTTATAAATCAAAAGAATAGACCGAGATAGGGT
[37 nt withheld, positions 2347-2383]
AAAGAACGTGGACTCCAACGTCAAAGG
[49 nt withheld, positions 2411-2459]
T
[91 nt withheld, positions 2461-2551]
G
[124 nt withheld, positions 2553-2676]
CAGGTGGCACTTTTCGGGGAAATGTGCGCGGAACCCCTATTTGTTTATTTTTCTAAATACATTCAAATAT
GTATCCGCTCATGAGACAATAACCCTGATAAATGCTTCAATAATATTGAAAAAGGAAGAGTCCTGAGGCG
GAAAGAACCAGCTGTGGAATGTGTGTCAGTTAGGGTGTGGAAAGTCCCCAGGCTCCCCAGCAGGCAGAAG
TATGCAAAGCATGCATCTCAATTAGTCAGCAACCAGGTGTGGAAAGTCCCCAGGCTCCCCAGCAGGCAGA
AGTATGCAAAGCATGCATCTCAATTAGTCAGCAACCATAGTCCCGCCCCTAACTCCGCCCATCCCGCCCC
TAACTCCGCCCAGTTCCGCCCATTCTCCGCCCCATGGCTGACTAATTTTTTTTATTTATGCAGAGGCCGA
GGCCGCCTCGGCCTCTGAGCTATTCCAGAAGTAGTGAGGAGGCTTTTTTGGAGGCCTAGGCTTTTGCAAA
GATCGATCAAGAGACAGGATGAGGATCGTTTCGCATGATTGAACAAGATGGATTGCACGCAGGTTCTCCG
GCCGCTTGGGTGGAGAGGCTATTCGGCTATGACTGGGCACAACAGACAATCGGCTGCTCTGATGCCGCCG
TGTTCCGGCTGTCAGCGCAGGGGCGCCCGGTTCTTTTTGTCAAGACCGACCTGTCCGGTGCCCTGAATGA
ACTGCAAGACGAGGCAGCGCGGCTATCGTGGCTGGCCACGACGGGCGTTCCTTGCGCAGCTGTGCTCGAC
GTTGTCACTGAAGCGGGAAGGGACTGGCTGCTATTGGGCGAAGTGCCGGGGCAGGATCTCCTGTCATCTC
ACCTTGCTCCTGCCGAGAAAGTATCCATCATGGCTGATGCAATGCGGCGGCTGCATACGCTTGATCCGGC
TACCTGCCCATTCGACCACCAAGCGAAACATCGCATCGAGCGAGCACGTACTCGGATGGAAGCCGGTCTT
GTCGATCAGGATGATCTGGACGAAGAGCATCAGGGGCTCGCGCCAGCCGAACTGTTCGCCAGGCTCAAGG
CGAGCATGCCCGACGGCGAGGATCTCGTCGTGACCCATGGCGATGCCTGCTTGCCGAATATCATGGTGGA
AAATGGCCGCTTTTCTGGATTCATCGACTGTGGCCGGCTGGGTGTGGCGGACCGCTATCAGGACATAGCG
TTGGCTACCCGTGATATTGCTGAAGAGCTTGGCGGCGAATGGGCTGACCGCTTCCTCGTGCTTTACGGTA
TCGCCGCTCCCGATTCGCAGCGCATCGCCTTCTATCGCCTTCTTGACGAGTTCTTCTGAGCGGGACTCTG
GGGTTCGAAATGACCGACCAAGCGACGCCCAACCTGCCATCACGAGATTTCGATTCCACCGCCGCCTTCT
ATGAAAGGTTGGGCTTCGGAATCGTTTTCCGGGACGCCGGCTGGATGATCCTCCAGCGCGGGGATCTCAT
GCTGGAGTTCTTCGCCCACCCTAGGGGGAGGCTAACTGAAACACGGAAGGAGACAATACCGGAAGGAACC
CGCGCTATGACGGCAATAAAAAGACAGAATAAAACGCACGGTGTTGGGTCGTTTGTTCATAAACGCGGGG
TTCGGTCCCAGGGCTGGCACTCTGTCGATACCCCACCGAGACCCCATTGGGGCCAATACGCCCGCGTTTC
TTCCTTTTCCCCACCCCACCCCCCAAGTTCGGGTGAAGGCCCAGGGCTCGCAGCCAACGTCGGGGCGGCA
GGCCCTGCCATAGCCTCAGGTTACTCATATATACTTTAGATTGATTTAAAACTTCATTTTTAATTTAAAA
GGATCTAGGTGAAGATCCTTTTTGATAATCTCATGACCAAAATCCCTTAACGTGAGTTTTCGTTCCACTG
AGCGTCAGACCCCGTAGAAAAGATCAAAGGATCTTCTTGAGATCCTTTTTTTCTGCGCGTAATCTGCTGC
TTGCAAACAAAAAAACCACCGCTACCAGCGGTGGTTTGTTTGCCGGATCAAGAGCTACCAACTCTTTTTC
CGAAGGTAACTGGCTTCAGCAGAGCGCAGATACCAAATACTGTTCTTCTAGTGTAGCCGTAGTTAGGCCA
CCACTTCAAGAACTCTGTAGCACCGCCTACATACCTCGCTCTGCTAATCCTGTTACCAGTGGCTGCTGCC
AGTGGCGATAAGTCGTGTCTTACCGGGTTGGACTCAAGACGATAGTTACCGGATAAGGCGCAGCGGTCGG
GCTGAACGGGGGGTTCGTGCACACAGCCCAGCTTGGAGCGAACGACCTACACCGAACTGAGATACCTACA
GCGTGAGCTATGAGAAAGCGCCACGCTTCCCGAAGGGAGAAAGGCGGACAGGTATCCGGTAAGCGGCAGG
GTCGGAACAGGAGAGCGCACGAGGGAGCTTCCAGGGGGAAACGCCTGGTATCTTTATAGTCCTGTCGGGT
TTCGCCACCTCTGACTTGAGCGTCGATTTTTGTGATGCTCGTCAGGGGGGCGGAGCCTATGGAAAAACGC
CAGCAACGCGGCCTTTTTACGGTTCCTGGCCTTTTGCTGGCCTTTTGCTCACATGTTCTTTCCTGCGTTA
TCCCCTGATTCTGTGGATAACCGTATTACCGCCATGCAT
