>Addgene plasmid #26867 | pCIBN(deltaNLS)-pmGFP | addgene partial sequence | sequence record 33090 | 26867 with EGFP-N
GCTCTCGCCCTTGCTCACCATGGTGGCGACCGGTACATGAATATAATCCGTTTTCTCCAATTCCTTCGTC
ACTTTAGATGAATCATTAGAGAAATTGTTCTCTTCTTTCTTGGCTTTGTGTTTCATCTTCTTGATGCTTT
TTGTGCTCCCATTGTTTTGCTCTGTTATTTTCGACTTCTCTTCTTCTCCTTCTTCTACTAGGTCATCTCT
GTTCATCGTCATCTTCTTCGCCGCCTCATTACAATCCTTAGTCTCTGTATCAAACTTCGCTGCCTTGAAA
TTTCCAGTCCCAAGCGTCGTTTCCGGCGAAATTGAGAGTCTTGAATCACCTTCCACCGTCGTCTCACCGT
ACATCATCGGAAGATTCAAACCGGCAGTCGAAAGATAGCTGTCCATCTCGCCGCCGGTAATCATTGAAGA
ATCGGCAAAGAAGCCGGCGAGAGGAGAATCAAAGGTGGGATTGAGGTACTTGAGGTGAGCCCTTTGGCGC
TCTAGGACCGACATGTCAGGAAAATTGAGCAAAAGGTCACCTCCTATAGCTCCATTCATGGTGGCGCTAG
CGGATCTGACGGTTCACTAAACCAGCTCTGCTTATATAGACCTCCCACCGTACACGCCTACCGCCCATTT
GCGTCAATGGGGCGGAGTTGTTACGACATTTTGGAAAGTCCCGTTGATTTTGGTGCCAAAACAAACTCCC
ATTGACGTCAATGGGGTGGAGACTTGGAAATCCCCGTGAGTCAAACCGCTATCCACGCCCATTGATGTAC
TGCCAAAACCGCATCACCATGGTAATAGCGATGACTAATACGTAGATGTACTGCCAAGTAGGAAAGTCCC
AT
