>Addgene plasmid #26867 | pCIBN(deltaNLS)-pmGFP | addgene partial sequence | sequence record 63406 | CMV-F 5'-CGCAAATGGGCGGTAGGCGTG-3'
CTATATAAGCAGAGCTGGTTTAGTGAACCGTCAGATCCGCTAGCGCCACCATGAATGGAGCTATAGGAGG
TGACCTTTTGCTCAATTTTCCTGACATGTCGGTCCTAGAGCGCCAAAGGGCTCACCTCAAGTACCTCAAT
CCCACCTTTGATTCTCCTCTCGCCGGCTTCTTTGCCGATTCTTCAATGATTACCGGCGGCGAGATGGACA
GCTATCTTTCGACTGCCGGTTTGAATCTTCCGATGATGTACGGTGAGACGACGGTGGAAGGTGATTCAAG
ACTCTCAATTTCGCCGGAAACGACGCTTGGGACTGGAAATTTCAAGGCAGCGAAGTTTGATACAGAGACT
AAGGATTGTAATGAGGCGGCGAAGAAGATGACGATGAACAGAGATGACCTAGTAGAAGAAGGAGAAGAAG
AGAAGTCGAAAATAACAGAGCAAAACAATGGGAGCACAAAAAGCATCAAGAAGATGAAACACAAAGCCAA
GAAAGAAGAGAACAATTTCTCTAATGATTCATCTAAAGTGACGAAGGAATTGGAGAAAACGGATTATATT
CATGTACCGGTCGCCACCATGGTGAGCAAGGGCGAGGAGCTGTTCACCGGGGTGGTGCCCATCCTGGTCG
AGCTGGACGGCGACGTAAACGGCCACAAGTTCAGCGTGTCCGGCGAGGGCGAGGGCGATGCCACCTACGG
CAAGCTGACCCTGAAGTTCATCTGCACCACCGGCAAGCTGCCCGTGCCCTGGCCCACCCTCGTGACCACC
CTGACCTACGGCGTGCAGTGCTTCAGCCGCTACCCCGACCACATGAAGCAGCACGACTTCTTCAAGTCCG
CCATGCCCGAAGGCTACGTCCAGGAGCGCACCATCTTCTTCAAGGACGACGGCAACTACAAGACCCGCGC
CGAGGTGAAGTTCGAGGGCGACACCCTGGTGAACCGCATCGAGCTGAAGGGCATCGACTTCAAGGAGGAC
GGCAACATCCTGGGGCACAAGCTGG
