>Addgene plasmid #26867 | pCIBN(deltaNLS)-pmGFP | addgene partial sequence | sequence record 118647 | CMV-F 5'-CGCAAATGGGCGGTAGGCGTG-3'
ACCGTCAGATCCGCTAGCGCCACCATGAATGGAGCTATAGGAGGTGACCTTTTGCTCAATTTTCCTGACA
TGTCGGTCCTAGAGCGCCAAAGGGCTCACCTCAAGTACCTCAATCCCACCTTTGATTCTCCTCTCGCCGG
CTTCTTTGCCGATTCTTCAATGATTACCGGCGGCGAGATGGACAGCTATCTTTCGACTGCCGGTTTGAAT
CTTCCGATGATGTACGGTGAGACGACGGTGGAAGGTGATTCAAGACTCTCAATTTCGCCGGAAACGACGC
TTGGGACTGGAAATTTCAAGGCAGCGAAGTTTGATACAGAGACTAAGGATTGTAATGAGGCGGCGAAGAA
GATGACGATGAACAGAGATGACCTAGTAGAAGAAGGAGAAGAAGAGAAGTCGAAAATAACAGAGCAAAAC
AATGGGAGCACAAAAAGCATCAAGAAGATGAAACACAAAGCCAAGAAAGAAGAGAACAATTTCTCTAATG
ATTCATCTAAAGTGACGAAGGAATTGGAGAAAACGGATTATATTCATGTACCGGTCGCCACCATGGTGAG
CAAGGGCGAGGAGCTGTTCACCGGGGTGGTGCCCATCCTGGTCGAGCTGGACGGCGACGTAAACGGCCAC
AAGTTCAGCGTGTCCGGCGAGGGCGAGGGCGATGCCACCTACGGCAAGCTGACCCTGAAGTTCATCTGCA
CCACCGGCAAGCTGCCCGTGCCCTGGCCCACCCTCGTGACCACCCTGACCTACGGCGTGCAGTGCTTCAG
CCGCTACCCCGACCACATGAAGCAGCACGACTTCTTCAAGTCCGCCATGCCCGAAGGCTACGTCCAGGAG
CGCACCATCTTCTTCAAGGACGACGGCAACTACAAGACC
