>Addgene plasmid #26867 | pCIBN(deltaNLS)-pmGFP | addgene partial sequence | sequence record 118648 | SV40pA-R 5'-GAAATTTGTGATGCTATTGC-3'
AGTTAACAACAACAATTGCATTCATTTTATGTTTCAGGTTCAGGGGGAGGTGTGGGAGGTTTTTTAAAGC
AAGTAAAACCTCTACAAATGTGGTATGGCTGATTATGATCAGTTATCTAGATCCGGTGGATCCCGGGCCC
GCGGTACCGTCGACTGCAGAATTCGAAGCTTGAGCTCGAGATCTGAGTCCGGACTTGTACACTACATAAT
TACACACTTTGTCTTTGACTTCTTTTTCTTCTTTTTACCCTTATACAGCTCGTCCATGCCGAGAGTGATC
CCGGCGGCGGTCACGAACTCCAGCAGGACCATGTGATCGCGCTTCTCGTTGGGGTCTTTGCTCAGGGCGG
ACTGGGTGCTCAGGTAGTGGTTGTCGGGCAGCAGCACGGGGCCGTCGCCGATGGGGGTGTTCTGCTGGTA
GTGGTCGGCGAGCTGCACGCTGCCGTCCTCGATGTTGTGGCGGATCTTGAAGTTCACCTTGATGCCGTTC
TTCTGCTTGTCGGCCATGATATAGACGTTGTGGCTGTTGTAGTTGTACTCCAGCTTGTGCCCCAGGATGT
TGCCGTCCTCCTTGAAGTCGATGCCCTTCAGCTCGATGCGGTTCACCAGGGTGTCGCCCTCGAACTTCAC
CTCGGCGCGGGTCTTGTAGTTGCCGTCGTCCTTGAAGAAGATGGTGCGCTCCTGGACGTAGCCTTCGGGC
ATGGCGGACTTGAAGAAGTCGTGCTGCTTCATGTGGTCGGGGTAGCGGCTGAAGCACTGCACGCCGTAGG
TCAGGGTGGTCACGAGGGTGGGCCAGGGCACGGGCAGCTTGCCGGTGGTGCAGATGAACTTCAGGGTCAG
CTTGCCGTA
